Addgene plasmid #175454: CD44U-c011
Purpose: Protein expression/secretion in mammalian cells. CD44 splice variant 10 (exons 2-5, 11, 15-16), A20-E649. Can be biotinylated.
Depositing lab: Opher Gileadi. Depositing organization: University of Oxford.
Backbone
  Vector backbone: pHL-avitag3
  Vector type: Mammalian Expression
Growth in bacteria
  Bacterial resistance: Ampicillin, 100 μg/mL
  Growth temperature: 37°C
  Growth strain: DH5alpha
  Copy number: High Copy
Gene/Insert
  Gene/Insert name: CD44 (alt name: CDW44|CSPG8|ECMR-III|HCELL|HUTCH-)
  Species: H. sapiens (human)
  Entrez Gene: CD44 (a.k.a. CDW44, CSPG8, ECM-III, ECMR-III, H-CAM, HCELL, HUTCH-1, HUTCH-I, Hermes-1, IN, LHR, MC56, MDU2, MDU3, MIC4, Pgp1)
  Tag / fusion protein: AviTag-His6 (C terminal on insert)
  Cloning method: Restriction Enzyme; 5′ cloning site AgeI (not destroyed); 3′ cloning site KpnI (not destroyed)
Terms and licenses: Academic/Nonprofit Terms; Industry Terms: Not Available to Industry
Depositor comments: Gileadi lab uses HEK293 cells for expression.
How to cite: CD44U-c011 was a gift from Opher Gileadi (Addgene plasmid # 175454 ; http://n2t.net/addgene:175454 ; RRID:Addgene_175454)
