[The description below was written by a language model from this plasmid's Addgene catalogue record and pLannotate feature annotations shown in this document.]
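Description:
CD44U-c011 is a mammalian expression plasmid built on the pHL-avitag3 backbone for producing a secreted, soluble form of human CD44 in cultured cells; the depositors note that they use HEK293 cells. It is propagated in E. coli as a high-copy plasmid through a ColE1/pUC-type origin and selected with ampicillin via the β-lactamase gene and its native promoter. Remnants of a lac promoter/operator region and a lacI fragment are also annotated in the bacterial portion of the backbone and appear to be cloning-vector carryover rather than functional parts of the expression unit.

Expression is driven by a CAG-type arrangement: the CMV immediate-early enhancer, the chicken β-actin promoter and a chimeric β-actin/β-globin intron, with transcripts terminated by the rabbit β-globin polyadenylation signal. Short β-globin fragments annotated on either side of the insert most likely reflect globin-derived flanking sequence in this cassette. The insert, cloned between retained AgeI and KpnI sites, encodes CD44 splice variant 10 (exons 2–5, 11 and 15–16), described as residues A20 to E649. This starts after the native signal peptide, so secretion presumably depends on a vector-supplied leader, although none is annotated in the feature table. The automated annotation matched the coding region to a baboon CD44 homologue, but the record gives the species as human. A C-terminal AviTag-His6 fusion is recorded though not separately annotated. The His6 tag allows metal-affinity purification, and the AviTag permits site-specific enzymatic biotinylation by BirA, which is useful for immobilising the protein on streptavidin surfaces or forming multimers for binding and structural studies.
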