Features (pLannotate 1.2.2; 14 found; start..end, strand, type, name):
      4..383     +  enhancer       CMV enhancer: human cytomegalovirus immediate early enhancer
    385..662     +  promoter       chicken β-actin promoter: No description available
    663..1679    +  intron         chimeric intron: chimera between introns from chicken β-actin and rabbit β-globin
   1677..1775    +  CDS            HBB (fragment): HBB_LEPEU - Experimental evidence at protein level: Swiss-Prot protein existence level 1. Involved in oxygen transport from the lung to the various peripheral tissues. From Lepus europaeus (European hare).
   1860..2810    +  CDS            CD44 (fragment): CD44_PAPHA - Experimental evidence at protein level: Swiss-Prot protein existence level 1. Cell-surface receptor that plays a role in cell-cell interactions, cell adhesion and migration, helping them to sense and respond to changes in the tissue microenvironment. Participates thereby in a wide variety of cellular functions including the activation, recirculation and homing of T-lymphocytes, hematopoiesis, inflammation and response to bacterial infection. Engages, through its ectodomain, extracellular matrix components such as hyaluronan/HA, collagen, growth factors, cytokines or proteases and
   2941..3015    +  CDS            HBB (fragment): HBB_PONPY - Experimental evidence at transcript level: Swiss-Prot protein existence level 2. Involved in oxygen transport from the lung to the various peripheral tissues. From Pongo pygmaeus (Bornean orangutan).
   3086..3141    +  polyA_signal   β-globin poly(A) signal: rabbit β-globin polyadenylation signal (Gil and Proudfoot, 1987)
   3526..3542    -  protein_bind   lac operator: The lac repressor binds to the lac operator to inhibit transcription in E. coli. This inhibition can be relieved by adding lactose or isopropyl-β-D-thiogalactopyranoside (IPTG). lac repressor encoded by lacI
   3550..3580    -  promoter       lac promoter: promoter for the E. coli lac operon
   3595..3616    -  protein_bind   CAP binding site: CAP binding activates transcription in the presence of cAMP. E. coli catabolite activator protein
   3632..3733    -  CDS            lacI (fragment): LACI_ECOLI - Experimental evidence at protein level: Swiss-Prot protein existence level 1. Repressor of the lactose operon. Binds allolactose as an inducer. From Escherichia coli (strain K12).
   3916..4504    -  rep_origin     ori: high-copy-number ColE1/pMB1/pBR322/pUC origin of replication
   4675..5535    -  CDS            AmpR: β-lactamase; bla; confers resistance to ampicillin, carbenicillin, and related antibiotics
   5536..5640    -  promoter       AmpR promoter: bla
>Addgene plasmid #175454 | CD44U-c011 | addgene full sequence | sequence record 353220 | Addgene NGS Result
GTCGACATTGATTATTGACTAGTTATTAATAGTAATCAATTACGGGGTCATTAGTTCATAGCCCATATAT
GGAGTTCCGCGTTACATAACTTACGGTAAATGGCCCGCCTGGCTGACCGCCCAACGACCCCCGCCCATTG
ACGTCAATAATGACGTATGTTCCCATAGTAACGCCAATAGGGACTTTCCATTGACGTCAATGGGTGGAGT
ATTTACGGTAAACTGCCCACTTGGCAGTACATCAAGTGTATCATATGCCAAGTACGCCCCCTATTGACGT
CAATGACGGTAAATGGCCCGCCTGGCATTATGCCCAGTACATGACCTTATGGGACTTTCCTACTTGGCAG
TACATCTACGTATTAGTCATCGCTATTACCATGGTCGAGGTGAGCCCCACGTTCTGCTTCACTCTCCCCA
TCTCCCCCCCCTCCCCACCCCCAATTTTGTATTTATTTATTTTTTAATTATTTTGTGCAGCGATGGGGGC
GGGGGGGGGGGGGGGGCGCGCGCCRGGSGGGGSGGGGSGGGGSGRGGGGSGGGGSGGGGSGAGGCGGAGA
GGTGCGGCGGCAGCCAATCAGAGCGGCGCGCTCCGAAAGTTTCCTTTTATGGCGAGGCGGCGGCGGCGGC
GGCCCTATAAAAAGCGAAGCGCGCGGCGGGCGGGAGTCGCTGCGCGCTGCCTTCGCCCCGTGCCCCGCTC
CGCCGCCGCCTCGCGCCGCCCGCCCCGGCTCTGACTGACCGCGTTACTCCCACAGGTGAGCGGGCGGGAC
GGCCCTTCTCCTCCGGGCTGTAATTAGCGCTTGGTTTAATGACGGCTTGTTTCTTTTCTGTGGCTGCGTG
AAAGCCTTGAGGGGCTCCGGGAGGGCCCTTTGTGCGGGGGGAGCGGCTCGGGGGGTGCGTGCGTGTGTGT
GTGCGTGGGGAGCGCCGCGTGCGGCTCCGCGCTGCCCGGCGGCTGTGAGCGCTGCGGGCGCGGCGCGGGG
CTTTGTGCGCTCCGCAGTGTGCGCGAGGGGAGCGCGGCCGGGGGCGGTGCCCCGCGGTGCGGGGGGGGCT
GCGAGGGGAACAAAGGCTGCGTGCGGGGTGTGTGCGTGGGGGGGTGAGCAGGGGGTGTGGGCGCGTCGGT
CGGGCTGCAACCCCCCCTGCACCCCCCTCCCCGAGTTGCTGAGCACGGCCCGGCTTCGGGTGCGGGGCTC
CGTACGGGGCGTGGCGCGGGGCTCGCCGTGCCGGGCGGGGGGTGGCGGCAGGTGGGGGTGCCGGGCGGGG
CGGGGCCGCCTCGGGCCGGGGRGGGCTCGGGGGAGGGGCGCGGCGGCCCCCGGAGCGCCGGCGGCTGTCG
AGGCGCGGCGAGCCGCAGCCATTGCCTTTTATGGTAATCGTGCGAGAGGGCGCAGGGACTTCCTTTGTCC
CAAATCTGTGCGGAGCCGAAATCTGGGAGGCGCCGCCGCACCCCCTCTAGCGGGCGCGGGGCGAAGCGGT
GCGGCGCCGGCAGGAAGGAAATGGGCGGGGAGGGCCTTCGTGCGTCGCCGCGCCGCCGTCCCCTTCTCCC
TCTCCAGCCTCGGGGCTGTCCGCGGGGGGACGGCTGCCTTCGGGGGGGACGGGGCAGGGCGGGGTTCGGC
TTCTGGCGTGTGACCGGCGGCTCTAGAGCCTCTGCTAACCATGTTCATGCCTTCTTCTTTTTCCTACAGC
TCCTGGGCAACGTGCTGGTTATTGTGCTGTCTCATCATTTTGGCAAAGAATTGCGGCCGTCTCAGGCCGA
ATTCAAGCTTGCCACCATGGGGATCCTTCCCAGCCCTGGGATGCCTGCGCTGCTCTCCCTCGTGAGCCTT
CTCTCCGTGCTGCTGATGGGTTGCGTAGCTGAAACCGGTGCGCAGATCGATTTGAATATAACCTGCCGCT
TTGCAGGTGTATTCCACGTGGAGAAAAATGGTCGCTACAGCATCTCTCGGACGGAGGCCGCTGACCTCTG
CAAGGCTTTCAATAGCACCTTGCCCACAATGGCCCAGATGGAGAAAGCTCTGAGCATCGGATTTGAGACC
TGCAGGTATGGGTTCATAGAAGGGCATGTGGTGATTCCCCGGATCCACCCCAACTCCATCTGTGCAGCAA
ACAACACAGGGGTGTACATCCTCACATCCAACACCTCCCAGTATGACACATATTGCTTCAATGCTTCAGC
TCCACCTGAAGAAGATTGTACATCAGTCACAGACCTGCCCAATGCCTTTGATGGACCAATTACCATAACT
ATTGTTAACCGTGATGGCACCCGCTATGTCCAGAAAGGAGAATACAGAACGAATCCTGAAGACATCTACC
CCAGCAACCCTACTGATGATGACGTGAGCAGCGGCTCCTCCAGTGAAAGGAGCAGCACTTCAGGAGGTTA
CATCTTTTACACCTTTTCTACTGTACACCCCATCCCAGACGAAGACAGTCCCTGGATCACCGACAGCACA
GACAGAATCCCTGCTACCAATAGGAATGATGTCACAGGTGGAAGAAGAGACCCAAATCATTCTGAAGGCT
CAACTACTTTACTGGAAGGTTATACCTCTCATTACCCACACACGAAGGAAAGCAGGACCTTCATCCCAGT
GACCTCAGCTAAGACTGGGTCCTTTGGAGTTACTGCAGTTACTGTTGGAGATTCCAACTCTAATGTCAAT
CGTTCCTTATCAGGAGACCAAGACACATTCCACCCCAGTGGGGGGTCCCATACCACTCATGGATCTGAAT
CAGATGGACACTCACATGGGAGTCAAGAAGGTGGAGCAAACACAACCTCTGGTCCTATAAGGACACCCCA
AATTCCAGAAGGTACCGGAGGTTCCGGTGGTTCCGGTCTGAATGATATCTTTGAAGCTCAGAAGATTGAA
TGGCATGAAGGACGTACCAAGCACCACCATCACCATCACTAATGATCACTCGAGACTAGTATCGCGATAA
TTCACTCCTCAGGTGCAGGCTGCCTATCAGAAGGTGGTGGCTGGTGTGGCCAATGCCCTGGCTCACAAAT
ACCACTGAGATCTTTTTCCCTCTGCCAAAAATTATGGGGACATCATGAAGCCCCTTGAGCATCTGACTTC
TGGCTAATAAAGGAAATTTATTTTCATTGCAATAGTGTGTTGGAATTTTTTGTGTCTCTCACTCGGAAGG
ACATATGGGAGGGCAAATCATTTAAAACATCAGAATGAGTATTTGGTTTAGAGTTTGGCAACATATGCCC
ATATGCTGGCTGCCATGAACAAAGGTTGGCTATAAAGAGGTCATCAGTATATGAAACAGCCCCCTGCTGT
CCATTCCTTATTCCATAGAAAAGCCTTGACTTGAGGTTAGATTTTTTTTATATTTTGTTTTGTGTTATTT
TTTTCTTTAACATCCCTAAAATTTTCCTTACATGTTTTACTAGCCAGATTTTTCCTCCTCTCCTGACTAC
TCCCAGTCATAGCTGTCCCTCTTCTCTTATGGAGATCCCTCGACCTGCAGCCCAAGCTTGGCGTAATCAT
GGTCATAGCTGTTTCCTGTGTGAAATTGTTATCCGCTCACAATTCCACACAACATACGAGCCGGAAGCAT
AAAGTGTAAAGCCTGGGGTGCCTAATGAGTGAGCTAACTCACATTAATTGCGTTGCGCTCACTGCCCGCT
TTCCAGTCGGGAAACCTGTCGTGCCAGCGGATCGATCCGCTGCATTAATGAATCGGCCAACGCGCGGGGA
GAGGCGGTTTGCGTATTGGGCGCTCTTCCGCTTCCTCGCTCACTGACTCGCTGCGCTCGGTCGTTCGGCT
GCGGCGAGCGGTATCAGCTCACTCAAAGGCGGTAATACGGTTATCCACAGAATCAGGGGATAACGCAGGA
AAGAACATGTGAGCAAAAGGCCAGCAAAAGGCCAGGAACCGTAAAAAGGCCGCGTTGCTGGCGTTTTTCC
ATAGGCTCCGCCCCCCTGACGAGCATCACAAAAATCGACGCTCAAGTCAGAGGTGGCGAAACCCGACAGG
ACTATAAAGATACCAGGCGTTTCCCCCTGGAAGCTCCCTCGTGCGCTCTCCTGTTCCGACCCTGCCGCTT
ACCGGATACCTGTCCGCCTTTCTCCCTTCGGGAAGCGTGGCGCTTTCTCATAGCTCACGCTGTAGGTATC
TCAGTTCGGTGTAGGTCGTTCGCTCCAAGCTGGGCTGTGTGCACGAACCCCCCGTTCAGCCCGACCGCTG
CGCCTTATCCGGTAACTATCGTCTTGAGTCCAACCCGGTAAGACACGACTTATCGCCACTGGCAGCAGCC
ACTGGTAACAGGATTAGCAGAGCGAGGTATGTAGGCGGTGCTACAGAGTTCTTGAAGTGGTGGCCTAACT
ACGGCTACACTAGAAGAACAGTATTTGGTATCTGCGCTCTGCTGAAGCCAGTTACCTTCGGAAAAAGAGT
TGGTAGCTCTTGATCCGGCAAACAAACCACCGCTGGTAGCGGTGGTTTTTTTGTTTGCAAGCAGCAGATT
ACGCGCAGAAAAAAAGGATCTCAAGAAGATCCTTTGATCTTTTCTACGGGGTCTGACGCTCAGTGGAACG
AAAACTCACGTTAAGGGATTTTGGTCATGAGATTATCAAAAAGGATCTTCACCTAGATCCTTTTAAATTA
AAAATGAAGTTTTAAATCAATCTAAAGTATATATGAGTAAACTTGGTCTGACAGTTACCAATGCTTAATC
AGTGAGGCACCTATCTCAGCGATCTGTCTATTTCGTTCATCCATAGTTGCCTGACTCCCCGTCGTGTAGA
TAACTACGATACGGGAGGGCTTACCATCTGGCCCCAGTGCTGCAATGATACCGCGAGACCCACGCTCACC
GGCTCCAGATTTATCAGCAATAAACCAGCCAGCCGGAAGGGCCGAGCGCAGAAGTGGTCCTGCAACTTTA
TCCGCCTCCATCCAGTCTATTAATTGTTGCCGGGAAGCTAGAGTAAGTAGTTCGCCAGTTAATAGTTTGC
GCAACGTTGTTGCCATTGCTACAGGCATCGTGGTGTCACGCTCGTCGTTTGGTATGGCTTCATTCAGCTC
CGGTTCCCAACGATCAAGGCGAGTTACATGATCCCCCATGTTGTGCAAAAAAGCGGTTAGCTCCTTCGGT
CCTCCGATCGTTGTCAGAAGTAAGTTGGCCGCAGTGTTATCACTCATGGTTATGGCAGCACTGCATAATT
CTCTTACTGTCATGCCATCCGTAAGATGCTTTTCTGTGACTGGTGAGTACTCAACCAAGTCATTCTGAGA
ATAGTGTATGCGGCGACCGAGTTGCTCTTGCCCGGCGTCAATACGGGATAATACCGCGCCACATAGCAGA
ACTTTAAAAGTGCTCATCATTGGAAAACGTTCTTCGGGGCGAAAACTCTCAAGGATCTTACCGCTGTTGA
GATCCAGTTCGATGTAACCCACTCGTGCACCCAACTGATCTTCAGCATCTTTTACTTTCACCAGCGTTTC
TGGGTGAGCAAAAACAGGAAGGCAAAATGCCGCAAAAAAGGGAATAAGGGCGACACGGAAATGTTGAATA
CTCATACTCTTCCTTTTTCAATATTATTGAAGCATTTATCAGGGTTATTGTCTCATGAGCGGATACATAT
TTGAATGTATTTAGAAAAATAAACAAATAGGGGTTCCGCGCACATTTCCCCGAAAAGTGCCACCTGG
