>Addgene plasmid #175454 | CD44U-c011 | depositor partial sequence | sequence record 340349 | Coding sequence (including tags)
ATGGGGATCCTTCCCAGCCCTGGGATGCCTGCGCTGCTCTCCCTCGTGAGCCTTCTCTCCGTGCTGCTGA
TGGGTTGCGTAGCTGAAACCGGTGCGCAGATCGATTTGAATATAACCTGCCGCTTTGCAGGTGTATTCCA
CGTGGAGAAAAATGGTCGCTACAGCATCTCTCGGACGGAGGCCGCTGACCTCTGCAAGGCTTTCAATAGC
ACCTTGCCCACAATGGCCCAGATGGAGAAAGCTCTGAGCATCGGATTTGAGACCTGCAGGTATGGGTTCA
TAGAAGGGCATGTGGTGATTCCCCGGATCCACCCCAACTCCATCTGTGCAGCAAACAACACAGGGGTGTA
CATCCTCACATCCAACACCTCCCAGTATGACACATATTGCTTCAATGCTTCAGCTCCACCTGAAGAAGAT
TGTACATCAGTCACAGACCTGCCCAATGCCTTTGATGGACCAATTACCATAACTATTGTTAACCGTGATG
GCACCCGCTATGTCCAGAAAGGAGAATACAGAACGAATCCTGAAGACATCTACCCCAGCAACCCTACTGA
TGATGACGTGAGCAGCGGCTCCTCCAGTGAAAGGAGCAGCACTTCAGGAGGTTACATCTTTTACACCTTT
TCTACTGTACACCCCATCCCAGACGAAGACAGTCCCTGGATCACCGACAGCACAGACAGAATCCCTGCTA
CCAATAGGAATGATGTCACAGGTGGAAGAAGAGACCCAAATCATTCTGAAGGCTCAACTACTTTACTGGA
AGGTTATACCTCTCATTACCCACACACGAAGGAAAGCAGGACCTTCATCCCAGTGACCTCAGCTAAGACT
GGGTCCTTTGGAGTTACTGCAGTTACTGTTGGAGATTCCAACTCTAATGTCAATCGTTCCTTATCAGGAG
ACCAAGACACATTCCACCCCAGTGGGGGGTCCCATACCACTCATGGATCTGAATCAGATGGACACTCACA
TGGGAGTCAAGAAGGTGGAGCAAACACAACCTCTGGTCCTATAAGGACACCCCAAATTCCAGAAGGTACC
GGAGGTTCCGGTGGTTCCGGTCTGAATGATATCTTTGAAGCTCAGAAGATTGAATGGCATGAAGGACGTA
CCAAGCACCACCATCACCATCACTAA
